Addgene plasmid #160091: LentiGuide-zeo
Purpose: (Empty Backbone) Expresses S. pyogenes CRISPR chimeric RNA element with customizable sgRNA from U6 promoter and zeocin resistance marker
Depositing lab: Rizwan Haq. Depositing organization: Dana-Farber Cancer Institute. Publication: Inactivation of Fbxw7 impairs dsRNA sensing and confers resistance to PD-1 blockade. Gstalder C, Liu D, Miao D, Lutterbach B, DeVine AL, Lin C, Shettigar M, Pancholi P, Buchbinder EI, Carter SL, Manos MP, Rojas-Rudilla V, Brennick R, Gjini E, Chen PH, Lako A, Rodig S, Yoon CH, Freeman GJ, Barbie DA, Hodi FS, Miles W, Van Allen EM, Haq R. Cancer Discov. 2020 May 5. pii: 2159-8290.CD-19-1416. doi: 10.1158/2159-8290.CD-19-1416. PubMed 32371478.
Backbone
  Vector backbone: LentiGuide backbone
  Vector type: Mammalian Expression, Lentiviral, CRISPR
  Selectable markers: Zeocin
Growth in bacteria
  Bacterial resistance: Ampicillin, 100 μg/mL
  Growth temperature: 37°C
  Growth strain: NEB Stable
  Copy number: High Copy
Gene/Insert
  Gene/Insert name: None
Terms and licenses: Academic/Nonprofit Terms; Industry Terms: Not Available to Industry
How to cite: LentiGuide-zeo was a gift from Rizwan Haq (Addgene plasmid # 160091 ; http://n2t.net/addgene:160091 ; RRID:Addgene_160091)
