[The description below was written by a language model from this plasmid's Addgene catalogue record and pLannotate feature annotations shown in this document.]
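Description:
LentiGuide-zeo is an empty third-generation-style lentiviral CRISPR backbone built on the LentiGuide framework. It delivers a customizable single guide RNA into mammalian cells with zeocin selection. In bacteria it is maintained at high copy from a ColE1/pUC-type origin under ampicillin selection (AmpR), and it also carries an f1 origin. The record lists a recombination-deficient strain for growth, as is common for LTR-containing plasmids.

The viral portion starts with an RSV promoter fused to a truncated HIV-1 5' LTR, which drives Tat-independent transcription of the genomic RNA in packaging cells. This is followed by the Ψ packaging signal with a partial gag sequence and the Rev response element, and the genome ends in a self-inactivating ΔU3 3' LTR with a downstream SV40 poly(A) signal and SV40 origin. Between the LTRs, a human U6 Pol III promoter sits upstream of the S. pyogenes Cas9 guide RNA scaffold. The roughly 1.9 kb between them includes a region the annotation software matched to a bacterial deoC gene. This is most plausibly a non-functional stuffer that is replaced when a guide sequence is cloned in, though the record does not say so.

Downstream, after a cPPT/CTS element, an EF-1α promoter with intron A sequences expresses BleoR (Sh ble), which confers zeocin resistance, and a WPRE enhances transcript expression. No Cas9 is encoded, so the vector is meant for cells that supply Cas9 separately. This suits it to single-gene knockouts or to combination with constructs carrying other selection markers.
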