Features (pLannotate 1.2.2; 31 found; start..end, strand, type, name):
      1..241     +  promoter       U6 promoter: RNA polymerase III promoter for human U6 snRNA
    427..1086    -  CDS            deoC1: DEOC1_STAAN - Also known as dra. Experimental evidence at protein level: Swiss-Prot protein existence level 1. Catalyzes a reversible aldol reaction between acetaldehyde and D-glyceraldehyde 3-phosphate to generate 2-deoxy-D-ribose 5- phosphate. From Staphylococcus aureus (strain N315).
   2131..2206    +  misc_RNA       gRNA scaffold: guide RNA scaffold for the Streptococcus pyogenes CRISPR/Cas9 system
   2262..2379    +  misc_feature   cPPT/CTS: central polypurine tract and central termination sequence of HIV-1
   2445..2511    +  CDS            small t antigen (fragment): SV40 (simian virus 40) small t antigen
   2537..2748    +  promoter       EF-1α core promoter: core promoter for human elongation factor EF-1α
   2749..2858    +  intron         EF-1α intron A (fragment): intron upstream of the start codon of human EF-1α
   3484..3687    +  intron         EF-1α intron A: truncated intron upstream of the start codon of human EF-1α
   3715..4089    +  CDS            BleoR: antibiotic-binding protein; Sh ble from Streptoalloteichus hindustanus; confers resistance to bleomycin, phleomycin, and Zeocin™
   4105..4693    +  misc_feature   WPRE: woodchuck hepatitis virus posttranscriptional regulatory element
   4744..4763    +  misc_feature   cPPT/CTS (fragment): central polypurine tract and central termination sequence of HIV-1
   4765..4998    +  LTR            3' LTR (ΔU3): self-inactivating 3' long terminal repeat (LTR) from HIV-1
   5076..5197    +  polyA_signal   SV40 poly(A) signal: SV40 polyadenylation signal
   5237..5372    +  rep_origin     SV40 ori: SV40 origin of replication
   5393..5411    -  promoter       T7 promoter: promoter for bacteriophage T7 RNA polymerase
   5419..5574    +  CDS            lacZα (fragment): LacZα fragment of β-galactosidase; lacZ fragment
   5579..6007    +  rep_origin     f1 ori (sequence partly withheld): f1 bacteriophage origin of replication; arrow indicates direction of (+) strand synthesis
   6060..6164    +  promoter       AmpR promoter: bla
   6165..7025    +  CDS            AmpR: β-lactamase; bla; confers resistance to ampicillin, carbenicillin, and related antibiotics
   7196..7784    +  rep_origin     ori: high-copy-number ColE1/pMB1/pBR322/pUC origin of replication
   7967..8059    +  CDS            lacI (fragment): lac repressor; lacI; The lac repressor binds to the lac operator to inhibit transcription in E. coli. This inhibition can be relieved by adding lactose or isopropyl-β-D-thiogalactopyranoside (IPTG).
   8072..8093    +  protein_bind   CAP binding site: CAP binding activates transcription in the presence of cAMP. E. coli catabolite activator protein
   8108..8138    +  promoter       lac promoter: promoter for the E. coli lac operon
   8146..8162    +  protein_bind   lac operator: The lac repressor binds to the lac operator to inhibit transcription in E. coli. This inhibition can be relieved by adding lactose or isopropyl-β-D-thiogalactopyranoside (IPTG). lac repressor encoded by lacI
   8207..8225    +  promoter       T3 promoter: promoter for bacteriophage T3 RNA polymerase
   8253..8479    +  promoter       RSV promoter: Rous sarcoma virus enhancer/promoter
   8480..8660    +  LTR            5' LTR (truncated): truncated 5' long terminal repeat (LTR) from HIV-1
   8707..8832    +  misc_feature   HIV-1 Ψ: packaging signal of human immunodeficiency virus type 1
   8816..9179    +  CDS            HIV-1 gag (fragment): gag protein from human immunodeficiency virus 1; gag
   9325..9558    +  misc_feature   RRE: The Rev response element (RRE) of HIV-1 allows for Rev-dependent mRNA export from the nucleus to the cytoplasm.
   9935..9961    +  CDS            Rev (fragment): human immunodeficiency virus 1 (HIV-1) Rev protein; rev; enhances nuclear export of unspliced and incompletely spliced viral mRNAs
>Addgene plasmid #160091 | LentiGuide-zeo | addgene full sequence | sequence record 314274 | Addgene NGS Result
GAGGGCCTATTTCCCATGATTCCTTCATATTTGCATATACGATACAAGGCTGTTAGAGAGATAATTAGAA
TTAATTTGACTGTAAACACAAAGATATTAGTACAAAATACGTGACGTAGAAAGTAATAATTTCTTGGGTA
GTTTGCAGTTTTAAAATTATGTTTTAAAATGGACTATCATATGCTTACCGTAACTTGAAAGTATTTCGAT
TTCTTGGCTTTATATATCTTGTGGAAAGGACGAAACACCGGAGACGGTTGTAAATGAGCACACAAAATAC
ACATGCTAAAATATTATATTCTATGACCTTTATAAAATCAACCAAAATCTTCTTTTTAATAACTTTAGTA
TCAATAATTAGAATTTTTATGTTCCTTTTTGCAAACTTTTAATAAAAATGAGCAAAATAAAAAAACGCTA
GTTTTAGTAACTCGCGTTGTTTTCTTCACCTTTAATAATAGCTACTCCACCACTTGTTCCTAAGCGGTCA
GCTCCTGCTTCAATCATTTTTTGAGCATCTTCAAATGTTCTAACTCCACCAGCTGCTTTAACTAAAGCAT
TGTCTTTAACAACTGACTTCATTAGTTTAACATCTTCAAATGTTGCACCTGATTTTGAAAATCCTGTTGA
TGTTTTAACAAATTCTAATCCAGCTTCAACAGCTATTTCACAAGCTTTCATGATTTCTTCTTTTGTTAAT
AAACAATTTTCCATAATACATTTAACAACATGTGATCCAGCTGCTTTTTTTACAGCTTTCATGTCTTCTA
AAACTAATTCATAATTTTTGTCTTTTAATGCACCAATATTTAATACCATATCAATTTCTGTTGCACCATC
TTTAATTGCTTCAGAAACTTCGAATGCTTTTGTAGCTGTTGTGCATGCACCTAGAGGAAAACCTACAACA
TTTGTTATTCCTACATTTGTGCCTTTTAATAATTCTTTACAATAGCTTGTTCAATATGAATTAACACAAA
CTGTTGCAAAATCAAATTCAATTGCTTCATCACATAATTGTTTAATTTCAGCTTTCGTAGCATCTTGTTT
TAATAATGTGTGATCTATATATTTGTTTAGTTTCATTTTTTCTCCTATATATTCATTTTTAATTTTAATT
CTTTAATAATTTCGTCTACTTTAACTTTAGCGTTTTGAACAGATTCACCAACACCTATAAAATAAATTTT
TAGTTTAGGTTCAGTTCCACTTGGGCGAACAGCAAATCATGACTTATCTTCTAAATAAAATTTTAGTAAG
TCTTGTCCTGGCATATTATACATTCCATCGATGTAGTCTTCAACATTAACAACTTTAAGTCCAGCAATTT
GAGTTAAGGGTGTTGCTCTCAATGATTTCATTAATGGTTCAATTTTTAATTTCTTTTCTTCTGGTTTAAA
ATTCAAGTTTAAAGTGAAAGTGTAATATGCACCCATTTCTTTAAATAAATCTTCTAAATAGTCTACTAAT
GTTTTATTTTGTTTTTTATAAAATCAAGCAGCCTCTGCTATTAATATAGAAGCTTGTATTCCATCTTTAT
CTCTAGCTGAGTCATCAATTACATATCCATAACTTTCTTCATAAGCAAAAACAAAATTTAATCCGTTATC
TTCTTCTTTAGCAATTTCTCTACCCATTCATTTAAATCCAGTTAAAGTTTTTACAATATTAACTCCATAT
TTTTCATGAGCGATTCTATCACCCAAATCACTTGTTACAAAACTTGAATATAGAGCCGGATTTTTTGGAA
TGCTATTTAAGCGTTTTAGATTTGATAATTTTCAATCAATTAAAATTGGTCCTGTTTGATTTCCATCTAA
TCTTACAAAATGACCATCATGTTTTATTGCCATTCCAAATCTGTCAGCATCTGGGTCATTCATAATAATA
ATATCTGCATCATGTTTAATACCATATTCAAGCGGTATTTTTCATGCAGGATCAAATTCTGGATTTGGAT
TTACAACATTTTTAAATGTTTCATCTTCAAATGCATGCTCTTCAACCTCAATAACGTTATATCCTGATTC
ACGTAATATTTTTGGGGTAAATTTAGTTCCTGTTCCATTAACTGCGCTAAAAATAATTTTTAAATCTTTT
TTAGCTTCTTGCTCTTTTTTGTACGTCTCTGTTTTAGAGCTAGAAATAGCAAGTTAAAATAAGGCTAGTC
CGTTATCAACTTGAAAAAGTGGCACCGAGTCGGTGCTTTTTTAAGCTTGGCGTAACTAGATCTTGAGACA
AATGGCAGTATTCATCCACAATTTTAAAAGAAAAGGGGGGATTGGGGGGTACAGTGCAGGGGAAAGAATA
GTAGACATAATAGCAACAGACATACAAACTAAAGAATTACAAAAACAAATTACAAAAATTCAAAATTTTC
GGGTTTATTACAGGGACAGCAGAGATCCACTTTGGCGCCGGCTCGAGGGGGCCCGGGTGCAAAGATGGAT
AAAGTTTTAAACAGAGAGGAATCTTTGCAGCTAATGGACCTTCTAGGTCTTGAAAGGAGTGGGAATTGGC
TCCGGTGCCCGTCAGTGGGCAGAGCGCACATCGCCCACAGTCCCCGAGAAGTTGGGGGGAGGGGTCGGCA
ATTGATCCGGTGCCTAGAGAAGGTGGCGCGGGGTAAACTGGGAAAGTGATGTCGTGTACTGGCTCCGCCT
TTTTCCCGAGGGTGGGGGAGAACCGTATATAAGTGCAGTAGTCGCCGTGAACGTTCTTTTTCGCAACGGG
TTTGCCGCCAGAACACAGGTAAGTGCCGTGTGTGGTTCCCGCGGGCCTGGCCTCTTTACGGGTTATGGCC
CTTGCGTGCCTTGAATTACTTCCACCTGGCTGCAGTACGTGATTCTTGATCCCGAGCTTCGGGTTGGAAG
TGGGTGGGAGAGTTCGAGGCCTTGCGCTTAAGGAGCCCCTTCGCCTCGTGCTTGAGTTGAGGCCTGGCCT
GGGCGCTGGGGCCGCCGCGTGCGAATCTGGTGGCACCTTCGCGCCTGTCTCGCTGCTTTCGATAAGTCTC
TAGCCATTTAAAATTTTTGATGACCTGCTGCGACGCTTTTTTTCTGGCAAGATAGTCTTGTAAATGCGGG
CCAAGATCTGCACACTGGTATTTCGGTTTTTGGGGCCGCGGGCGGCGACGGGTCCCGTGCGTCCCAGCGC
ACATGTTCGGCGAGGCGGGGCCTGCGAGCGCGGCCACCGAGAATCGGACGGGGGTAGTCTCAAGCTGGCC
GGCCTGCTCTGGTGCCTGGCCTCGCGCCGCCGTGTATCGCCCCGCCCTGGGCGGCAAGGCTGGCCCGGTC
GGCACCAGTTGCGTGAGCGGAAAGATGGCCGCTTCCCGGCCCTGCTGCAGGGAGCTCAAAATGGAGGACG
CGGCGCTCGGGAGAGCGGGCGGGTGAGTCACCCACACAAAGGAAAAGGGCCTTTCCGTCCTCAGCCGTCG
CTTCATGTGACTCCACGGAGTACCGGGCGCCGTCCAGGCACCTCGATTAGTTCTCGAGCTTTTGGAGTAC
GTCGTCTTTAGGTTGGGGGGAGGGGTTTTATGCGATGGAGTTTCCCCACACTGAGTGGGTGGAGACTGAA
GTTAGGCCAGCTTGGCACTTGATGTAATTCTCCTTGGAATTTGCCCTTTTTGAGTTTGGATCTTGGTTCA
TTCTCAAGCCTCAGACAGTGGTTCAAAGTTTTTTTCTTCCATTTCAGGTGTCGTGACGTACGGCCACCTT
CGAAATGGCCAAGTTGACCAGTGCCGTTCCGGTGCTCACCGCGCGCGACGTCGCCGGAGCGGTCGAGTTC
TGGACCGACCGGCTCGGGTTCTCCCGGGACTTCGTGGAGGACGACTTCGCCGGTGTGGTCCGGGACGACG
TGACCCTGTTCATCAGCGCGGTCCAGGACCAGGTGGTGCCGGACAACACCCTGGCCTGGGTGTGGGTGCG
CGGCCTGGACGAGCTGTACGCCGAGTGGTCGGAGGTCGTGTCCACGAACTTCCGGGACGCCTCCGGGCCG
GCCATGACCGAGATCGGCGAGCAGCCGTGGGGGCGGGAGTTCGCCCTGCGCGACCCGGCCGGCAACTGCG
TGCACTTCGTGGCCGAGGAGCAGGACTGAACGCGTTAAGTCGACAATCAACCTCTGGATTACAAAATTTG
TGAAAGATTGACTGGTATTCTTAACTATGTTGCTCCTTTTACGCTATGTGGATACGCTGCTTTAATGCCT
TTGTATCATGCTATTGCTTCCCGTATGGCTTTCATTTTCTCCTCCTTGTATAAATCCTGGTTGCTGTCTC
TTTATGAGGAGTTGTGGCCCGTTGTCAGGCAACGTGGCGTGGTGTGCACTGTGTTTGCTGACGCAACCCC
CACTGGTTGGGGCATTGCCACCACCTGTCAGCTCCTTTCCGGGACTTTCGCTTTCCCCCTCCCTATTGCC
ACGGCGGAACTCATCGCCGCCTGCCTTGCCCGCTGCTGGACAGGGGCTCGGCTGTTGGGCACTGACAATT
CCGTGGTGTTGTCGGGGAAATCATCGTCCTTTCCTTGGCTGCTCGCCTGTGTTGCCACCTGGATTCTGCG
CGGGACGTCCTTCTGCTACGTCCCTTCGGCCCTCAATCCAGCGGACCTTCCTTCCCGCGGCCTGCTGCCG
GCTCTGCGGCCTCTTCCGCGTCTTCGCCTTCGCCCTCAGACGAGTCGGATCTCCCTTTGGGCCGCCTCCC
CGCGTCGACTTTAAGACCAATGACTTACAAGGCAGCTGTAGATCTTAGCCACTTTTTAAAAGAAAAGGGG
GGACTGGAAGGGCTAATTCACTCCCAACGAAGACAAGATCTGCTTTTTGCTTGTACTGGGTCTCTCTGGT
TAGACCAGATCTGAGCCTGGGAGCTCTCTGGCTAACTAGGGAACCCACTGCTTAAGCCTCAATAAAGCTT
GCCTTGAGTGCTTCAAGTAGTGTGTGCCCGTCTGTTGTGTGACTCTGGTAACTAGAGATCCCTCAGACCC
TTTTAGTCAGTGTGGAAAATCTCTAGCAGTACGTATAGTAGTTCATGTCATCTTATTATTCAGTATTTAT
AACTTGCAAAGAAATGAATATCAGAGAGTGAGAGGAACTTGTTTATTGCAGCTTATAATGGTTACAAATA
AAGCAATAGCATCACAAATTTCACAAATAAAGCATTTTTTTCACTGCATTCTAGTTGTGGTTTGTCCAAA
CTCATCAATGTATCTTATCATGTCTGGCTCTAGCTATCCCGCCCCTAACTCCGCCCATCCCGCCCCTAAC
TCCGCCCAGTTCCGCCCATTCTCCGCCCCATGGCTGACTAATTTTTTTTATTTATGCAGAGGCCGAGGCC
GCCTCGGCCTCTGAGCTATTCCAGAAGTAGTGAGGAGGCTTTTTTGGAGGCCTAGGGACGTACCCAATTC
GCCCTATAGTGAGTCGTATTACGCGCGCTCACTGGCCGTCGTTTTACAACGTCGTGACTGGGAAAACCCT
GGCGTTACCCAACTTAATCGCCTTGCAGCACATCCCCCTTTCGCCAGCTGGCGTAATAGCGAAGAGGCCC
GCACCGATCGCCCTTCCCAACAGTTGCGCAGCCTGAATGGCGAATGGG
[124 nt withheld, positions 5579-5702]
C
[91 nt withheld, positions 5704-5794]
A
[49 nt withheld, positions 5796-5844]
CCTTTGACGTTGGAGTCCACGTTCTTT
[37 nt withheld, positions 5872-5908]
ACCCTATCTCGGTCTATTCTTTTGATTTATAAGGGATTTTGCCGATTTCGGCCTATTGGTTAAAAAATGA
GCTGATTTAACAAAAATTTAACGCGAATTTTAACAAAATATTAACGCTTACAATTTAGGTGGCACTTTTC
GGGGAAATGTGCGCGGAACCCCTATTTGTTTATTTTTCTAAATACATTCAAATATGTATCCGCTCATGAG
ACAATAACCCTGATAAATGCTTCAATAATATTGAAAAAGGAAGAGTATGAGTATTCAACATTTCCGTGTC
GCCCTTATTCCCTTTTTTGCGGCATTTTGCCTTCCTGTTTTTGCTCACCCAGAAACGCTGGTGAAAGTAA
AAGATGCTGAAGATCAGTTGGGTGCACGAGTGGGTTACATCGAACTGGATCTCAACAGCGGTAAGATCCT
TGAGAGTTTTCGCCCCGAAGAACGTTTTCCAATGATGAGCACTTTTAAAGTTCTGCTATGTGGCGCGGTA
TTATCCCGTATTGACGCCGGGCAAGAGCAACTCGGTCGCCGCATACACTATTCTCAGAATGACTTGGTTG
AGTACTCACCAGTCACAGAAAAGCATCTTACGGATGGCATGACAGTAAGAGAATTATGCAGTGCTGCCAT
AACCATGAGTGATAACACTGCGGCCAACTTACTTCTGACAACGATCGGAGGACCGAAGGAGCTAACCGCT
TTTTTGCACAACATGGGGGATCATGTAACTCGCCTTGATCGTTGGGAACCGGAGCTGAATGAAGCCATAC
CAAACGACGAGCGTGACACCACGATGCCTGTAGCAATGGCAACAACGTTGCGCAAACTATTAACTGGCGA
ACTACTTACTCTAGCTTCCCGGCAACAATTAATAGACTGGATGGAGGCGGATAAAGTTGCAGGACCACTT
CTGCGCTCGGCCCTTCCGGCTGGCTGGTTTATTGCTGATAAATCTGGAGCCGGTGAGCGTGGGTCTCGCG
GTATCATTGCAGCACTGGGGCCAGATGGTAAGCCCTCCCGTATCGTAGTTATCTACACGACGGGGAGTCA
GGCAACTATGGATGAACGAAATAGACAGATCGCTGAGATAGGTGCCTCACTGATTAAGCATTGGTAACTG
TCAGACCAAGTTTACTCATATATACTTTAGATTGATTTAAAACTTCATTTTTAATTTAAAAGGATCTAGG
TGAAGATCCTTTTTGATAATCTCATGACCAAAATCCCTTAACGTGAGTTTTCGTTCCACTGAGCGTCAGA
CCCCGTAGAAAAGATCAAAGGATCTTCTTGAGATCCTTTTTTTCTGCGCGTAATCTGCTGCTTGCAAACA
AAAAAACCACCGCTACCAGCGGTGGTTTGTTTGCCGGATCAAGAGCTACCAACTCTTTTTCCGAAGGTAA
CTGGCTTCAGCAGAGCGCAGATACCAAATACTGTTCTTCTAGTGTAGCCGTAGTTAGGCCACCACTTCAA
GAACTCTGTAGCACCGCCTACATACCTCGCTCTGCTAATCCTGTTACCAGTGGCTGCTGCCAGTGGCGAT
AAGTCGTGTCTTACCGGGTTGGACTCAAGACGATAGTTACCGGATAAGGCGCAGCGGTCGGGCTGAACGG
GGGGTTCGTGCACACAGCCCAGCTTGGAGCGAACGACCTACACCGAACTGAGATACCTACAGCGTGAGCT
ATGAGAAAGCGCCACGCTTCCCGAAGGGAGAAAGGCGGACAGGTATCCGGTAAGCGGCAGGGTCGGAACA
GGAGAGCGCACGAGGGAGCTTCCAGGGGGAAACGCCTGGTATCTTTATAGTCCTGTCGGGTTTCGCCACC
TCTGACTTGAGCGTCGATTTTTGTGATGCTCGTCAGGGGGGCGGAGCCTATGGAAAAACGCCAGCAACGC
GGCCTTTTTACGGTTCCTGGCCTTTTGCTGGCCTTTTGCTCACATGTTCTTTCCTGCGTTATCCCCTGAT
TCTGTGGATAACCGTATTACCGCCTTTGAGTGAGCTGATACCGCTCGCCGCAGCCGAACGACCGAGCGCA
GCGAGTCAGTGAGCGAGGAAGCGGAAGAGCGCCCAATACGCAAACCGCCTCTCCCCGCGCGTTGGCCGAT
TCATTAATGCAGCTGGCACGACAGGTTTCCCGACTGGAAAGCGGGCAGTGAGCGCAACGCAATTAATGTG
AGTTAGCTCACTCATTAGGCACCCCAGGCTTTACACTTTATGCTTCCGGCTCGTATGTTGTGTGGAATTG
TGAGCGGATAACAATTTCACACAGGAAACAGCTATGACCATGATTACGCCAAGCGCGCAATTAACCCTCA
CTAAAGGGAACAAAAGCTGGAGCTGCAAGCTTAATGTAGTCTTATGCAATACTCTTGTAGTCTTGCAACA
TGGTAACGATGAGTTAGCAACATGCCTTACAAGGAGAGAAAAAGCACCGTGCATGCCGATTGGTGGAAGT
AAGGTGGTACGATCGTGCCTTATTAGGAAGGCAACAGACGGGTCTGACATGGATTGGACGAACCACTGAA
TTGCCGCATTGCAGAGATATTGTATTTAAGTGCCTAGCTCGATACATAAACGGGTCTCTCTGGTTAGACC
AGATCTGAGCCTGGGAGCTCTCTGGCTAACTAGGGAACCCACTGCTTAAGCCTCAATAAAGCTTGCCTTG
AGTGCTTCAAGTAGTGTGTGCCCGTCTGTTGTGTGACTCTGGTAACTAGAGATCCCTCAGACCCTTTTAG
TCAGTGTGGAAAATCTCTAGCAGTGGCGCCCGAACAGGGACTTGAAAGCGAAAGGGAAACCAGAGGAGCT
CTCTCGACGCAGGACTCGGCTTGCTGAAGCGCGCACGGCAAGAGGCGAGGGGCGGCGACTGGTGAGTACG
CCAAAAATTTTGACTAGCGGAGGCTAGAAGGAGAGAGATGGGTGCGAGAGCGTCAGTATTAAGCGGGGGA
GAATTAGATCGCGATGGGAAAAAATTCGGTTAAGGCCAGGGGGAAAGAAAAAATATAAATTAAAACATAT
AGTATGGGCAAGCAGGGAGCTAGAACGATTCGCAGTTAATCCTGGCCTGTTAGAAACATCAGAAGGCTGT
AGACAAATACTGGGACAGCTACAACCATCCCTTCAGACAGGATCAGAAGAACTTAGATCATTATATAATA
CAGTAGCAACCCTCTATTGTGTGCATCAAAGGATAGAGATAAAAGACACCAAGGAAGCTTTAGACAAGAT
AGAGGAAGAGCAAAACAAAAGTAAGACCACCGCACAGCAAGCGGCCGCTGATCTTCAGACCTGGAGGAGG
AGATATGAGGGACAATTGGAGAAGTGAATTATATAAATATAAAGTAGTAAAAATTGAACCATTAGGAGTA
GCACCCACCAAGGCAAAGAGAAGAGTGGTGCAGAGAGAAAAAAGAGCAGTGGGAATAGGAGCTTTGTTCC
TTGGGTTCTTGGGAGCAGCAGGAAGCACTATGGGCGCAGCGTCAATGACGCTGACGGTACAGGCCAGACA
ATTATTGTCTGGTATAGTGCAGCAGCAGAACAATTTGCTGAGGGCTATTGAGGCGCAACAGCATCTGTTG
CAACTCACAGTCTGGGGCATCAAGCAGCTCCAGGCAAGAATCCTGGCTGTGGAAAGATACCTAAAGGATC
AACAGCTCCTGGGGATTTGGGGTTGCTCTGGAAAACTCATTTGCACCACTGCTGTGCCTTGGAATGCTAG
TTGGAGTAATAAATCTCTGGAACAGATTTGGAATCACACGACCTGGATGGAGTGGGACAGAGAAATTAAC
AATTACACAAGCTTAATACACTCCTTAATTGAAGAATCGCAAAACCAGCAAGAAAAGAATGAACAAGAAT
TATTGGAATTAGATAAATGGGCAAGTTTGTGGAATTGGTTTAACATAACAAATTGGCTGTGGTATATAAA
ATTATTCATAATGATAGTAGGAGGCTTGGTAGGTTTAAGAATAGTTTTTGCTGTACTTTCTATAGTGAAT
AGAGTTAGGCAGGGATATTCACCATTATCGTTTCAGACCCACCTCCCAACCCCGAGGGGACCCAGA
